Addgene plasmid #121502: pAAV-DIO-trkB.DN-mCherry
Purpose: Expresses trkB.T1 fused with mCherry in a cre dependent manner.
Depositing lab: Marie Carlén. Depositing organization: Karolinska Institutet. Publication: Adult trkB signaling in parvalbumin interneurons is essential to prefrontal network dynamics. Guyon N, Zacharias LR, van Lunteren JA, Immenschuh J, Fuzik J, Martin A, Xuan Y, Zilberter M, Kim H, Meletis K, Lopes-Aguiar C, Carlen M. J Neurosci. 2021 Feb 15. pii: JNEUROSCI.1848-20.2021. doi: 10.1523/JNEUROSCI.1848-20.2021. PubMed 33593856.
Backbone
  Vector backbone: pAAV
  Backbone manufacturer: Invitrogen
  Backbone size w/o insert (bp): 5591
  Total vector size (bp): 7667
  Vector type: Mammalian Expression, AAV, Cre/Lox
Growth in bacteria
  Bacterial resistance: Ampicillin, 100 μg/mL
  Growth temperature: 37°C
  Growth strain: NEB Stable
  Growth instructions: Please use Rec A- competent cells such as Stbl3 cells from Invitrogen for transformation.
  Copy number: High Copy
Gene/Insert
  Gene/Insert name: trkB.T1 (alt names: truncated version of tyrosine receptor kinase B; NTrk2 variant 2)
  Species: R. norvegicus (rat)
  Insert size (bp): 2076
  Entrez Gene: Ntrk2 (a.k.a. RATTRKB1, TRKB1, Tkrb, trk-B, trkB)
  Promoter: EF1a
  Tag / fusion protein: mCherry (C terminal on insert)
  Cloning method: Restriction Enzyme; 5′ cloning site AscI (not destroyed); 3′ cloning site NheI (not destroyed)
  Sequencing primers: 5′ ggccagcttggcacttgatg; 3′ GCAATAGCATGATACAAAGG
Resource information
  A portion of this plasmid was derived from a plasmid made by: trkB.T1 is cloned from prattrkBT1 from Lino Tessarollo's group at National Cancer Insitute, NIH
Terms and licenses: Academic/Nonprofit Terms; Industry Terms: Not Available to Industry
How to cite: pAAV-DIO-trkB.DN-mCherry was a gift from Marie Carlén (Addgene plasmid # 121502 ; http://n2t.net/addgene:121502 ; RRID:Addgene_121502)
