[The description below was written by a language model from this plasmid's Addgene catalogue record and pLannotate feature annotations shown in this document.]
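Description:
pAAV-DIO-trkB.DN-mCherry is a 7,667 bp AAV transfer plasmid for Cre-dependent mammalian expression of a dominant-negative trkB receptor. It is built on a pAAV backbone and is propagated in bacteria through a high-copy ColE1/pUC-type origin with ampicillin selection (AmpR); an f1 origin is also present. The expression cassette sits between AAV2 inverted terminal repeats, which allow it to be packaged into recombinant AAV particles. The 3′ ITR is annotated in full, while the 5′ ITR appears only as short fragments in the sequenced record, as is often seen with these structured, recombination-prone repeats. This instability is also why the record recommends recA-deficient strains.

The payload is rat trkB.T1, the truncated Ntrk2 variant 2 isoform, which lacks the intracellular tyrosine kinase domain. It is fused at its C terminus to the red fluorescent protein mCherry. The fusion was cloned between AscI and NheI sites and lies in reverse orientation relative to the upstream human EF-1α promoter. It is flanked on each side by a lox2272/loxP pair, with the two pairs facing each other, forming a double-floxed inverted open reading frame (DIO) arrangement. Without Cre, only the antisense strand is transcribed and no protein is made. Cre inverts the cassette through one pair of sites and then excises one site of each type, locking the coding sequence in the sense orientation for EF-1α-driven expression. A downstream WPRE enhances transcript expression, and a human growth hormone polyadenylation signal terminates the message.

The construct is used to restrict fluorescently marked trkB.T1 expression to Cre-defined cell populations. The associated publication concerns adult trkB signalling in parvalbumin interneurons and prefrontal network dynamics.
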