Features (pLannotate 1.2.2; 24 found; start..end, strand, type, name):
     47..74      +  repeat_region  AAV2 ITR (fragment): inverted terminal repeat of adeno-associated virus serotype 2 inverted
    103..130     +  repeat_region  AAV2 ITR (fragment): inverted terminal repeat of adeno-associated virus serotype 2 inverted
    193..259     +  CDS            small t antigen (fragment): SV40 (simian virus 40) small t antigen
    266..1444    +  promoter       EF-1α promoter: strong constitutive promoter for human elongation factor EF-1α
   1451..1468    +  misc_feature   MCS (fragment): pUC18/19 multiple cloning site
   1475..1508    +  protein_bind   lox2272: Cre-mediated recombination occurs in the 8-bp core sequence (GGATACTT). lox2272 sites are compatible with each other, but incompatible with loxP or loxN sites (Lee and Saito, 1988). Cre recombinase
   1509..1558    -  intron         β-globin intron (fragment): internally truncated intron from human β-globin
   1559..1592    +  protein_bind   loxP: Cre-mediated recombination occurs in the 8-bp core sequence (GCATACAT). Cre recombinase
   1602..2308    -  CDS            mCherry (fragment): monomeric derivative of DsRed fluorescent protein (Shaner et al., 2004) mammalian codon-optimized
   2309..3676    -  CDS            Ntrk2 (fragment): NTRK2_RAT - Also known as Trkb. Experimental evidence at protein level: Swiss-Prot protein existence level 1. Receptor tyrosine kinase involved in the development and the maturation of the central and the peripheral nervous systems through regulation of neuron survival, proliferation, migration, differentiation, and synapse formation and plasticity. Receptor for BDNF/brain-derived neurotrophic factor and NTF4/neurotrophin-4. Alternatively can also bind NTF3/neurotrophin-3 which is less efficient in activating the receptor but regulates neuron survival through NTRK2. Upon ligand-binding, underg
   3687..3720    -  protein_bind   lox2272: Cre-mediated recombination occurs in the 8-bp core sequence (GGATACTT). lox2272 sites are compatible with each other, but incompatible with loxP or loxN sites (Lee and Saito, 1988). Cre recombinase
   3721..3770    -  intron         β-globin intron (fragment): internally truncated intron from human β-globin
   3771..3804    -  protein_bind   loxP: Cre-mediated recombination occurs in the 8-bp core sequence (GCATACAT). Cre recombinase
   3805..3829    +  misc_feature   MCS (fragment): pBluescript multiple cloning site
   3829..4417    +  misc_feature   WPRE: woodchuck hepatitis virus posttranscriptional regulatory element
   4449..4925    +  polyA_signal   hGH poly(A) signal: human growth hormone polyadenylation signal
   4965..5105    +  repeat_region  AAV2 ITR: inverted terminal repeat of adeno-associated virus serotype 2 inverted
   5110..5161    -  misc_feature   bom (fragment): basis of mobility region from pBR322
   5180..5635    +  rep_origin     f1 ori (sequence partly withheld): f1 bacteriophage origin of replication; arrow indicates direction of (+) strand synthesis
   5636..5685    -  misc_feature   bom (fragment): basis of mobility region from pBR322
   5787..5822    -  CDS            rop (fragment): Rop protein, which maintains plasmids at low copy number; rop
   5917..6021    +  promoter       AmpR promoter: bla
   6022..6882    +  CDS            AmpR: β-lactamase; bla; confers resistance to ampicillin, carbenicillin, and related antibiotics
   7053..7641    +  rep_origin     ori: high-copy-number ColE1/pMB1/pBR322/pUC origin of replication
>Addgene plasmid #121502 | pAAV-DIO-trkB.DN-mCherry | addgene full sequence | sequence record 235840 | Addgene NGS Result
GTTCCTGGCCTTTTGCTGGCCTTTTGCTCACATGTCCTGCAGGCAGCTGCGCGCTCGCTCGCTCACTGAG
GCCGCCCGGGCGTCGGGCGACCTTTGGTCGCCCGGCCTCAGTGAGCGAGCGAGCGCGCAGAGAGGGAGTG
GCCAACTCCATCACTAGGGGTTCCTGCGGCCGCACGCGTAAGCTTTGCAAAGATGGATAAAGTTTTAAAC
AGAGAGGAATCTTTGCAGCTAATGGACCTTCTAGGTCTTGAAAGGAGTGGGAATTGGCTCCGGTGCCCGT
CAGTGGGCAGAGCGCACATCGCCCACAGTCCCCGAGAAGTTGGGGGGAGGGGTCGGCAATTGAACCGGTG
CCTAGAGAAGGTGGCGCGGGGTAAACTGGGAAAGTGATGTCGTGTACTGGCTCCGCCTTTTTCCCGAGGG
TGGGGGAGAACCGTATATAAGTGCAGTAGTCGCCGTGAACGTTCTTTTTCGCAACGGGTTTGCCGCCAGA
ACACAGGTAAGTGCCGTGTGTGGTTCCCGCGGGCCTGGCCTCTTTACGGGTTATGGCCCTTGCGTGCCTT
GAATTACTTCCACCTGGCTGCAGTACGTGATTCTTGATCCCGAGCTTCGGGTTGGAAGTGGGTGGGAGAG
TTCGAGGCCTTGCGCTTAAGGAGCCCCTTCGCCTCGTGCTTGAGTTGAGGCCTGGCCTGGGCGCTGGGGC
CGCCGCGTGCGAATCTGGTGGCACCTTCGCGCCTGTCTCGCTGCTTTCGATAAGTCTCTAGCCATTTAAA
ATTTTTGATGACCTGCTGCGACGCTTTTTTTCTGGCAAGATAGTCTTGTAAATGCGGGCCAAGATCTGCA
CACTGGTATTTCGGTTTTTGGGGCCGCGGGCGGCGACGGGGCCCGTGCGTCCCAGCGCACATGTTCGGCG
AGGCGGGGCCTGCGAGCGCGGCCACCGAGAATCGGACGGGGGTAGTCTCAAGCTGGCCGGCCTGCTCTGG
TGCCTGGCCTCGCGCCGCCGTGTATCGCCCCGCCCTGGGCGGCAAGGCTGGCCCGGTCGGCACCAGTTGC
GTGAGCGGAAAGATGGCCGCTTCCCGGCCCTGCTGCAGGGAGCTCAAAATGGAGGACGCGGCGCTCGGGA
GAGCGGGCGGGTGAGTCACCCACACAAAGGAAAAGGGCCTTTCCGTCCTCAGCCGTCGCTTCATGTGACT
CCACGGAGTACCGGGCGCCGTCCAGGCACCTCGATTAGTTCTCGAGCTTTTGGAGTACGTCGTCTTTAGG
TTGGGGGGAGGGGTTTTATGCGATGGAGTTTCCCCACACTGAGTGGGTGGAGACTGAAGTTAGGCCAGCT
TGGCACTTGATGTAATTCTCCTTGGAATTTGCCCTTTTTGAGTTTGGATCTTGGTTCATTCTCAAGCCTC
AGACAGTGGTTCAAAGTTTTTTTCTTCCATTTCAGGTGTCGTGAGGTACCGGATCCTCTAGAGTCGACTC
CGGAATAACTTCGTATAGGATACTTTATACGAAGTTATGCAGAATGGTAGCTGGATTGTAGCTGCTATTA
GCAATATGAAACCTCTTAATAACTTCGTATAGCATACATTATACGAAGTTATGGCGCGCCTTACTTGTAC
AGCTCGTCCATGCCGCCGGTGGAGTGGCGGCCCTCGGCGCGTTCGTACTGTTCCACGATGGTGTAGTCCT
CGTTGTGGGAGGTGATGTCCAACTTGATGTTGACGTTGTAGGCGCCGGGCAGCTGCACGGGCTTCTTGGC
CTTGTAGGTGGTCTTGACCTCAGCGTCGTAGTGGCCGCCGTCCTTCAGCTTCAGCCTCTGCTTGATCTCG
CCCTTCAGGGCGCCGTCCTCGGGGTACATCCGCTCGGAGGAGGCCTCCCAGCCCATGGTCTTCTTCTGCA
TTACGGGGCCGTCGGAGGGGAAGTTGGTGCCGCGCAGCTTCACCTTGTAGATGAACTCGCCGTCCTGCAG
GGAGGAGTCCTGGGTCACGGTCACCACGCCGCCGTCCTCGAAGTTCATCACGCGCTCCCACTTGAAGCCC
TCGGGGAAGGACAGCTTCAAGTAGTCGGGGATGTCGGCGGGGTGCTTCACGTAGGCCTTGGAGCCGTACA
TGAACTGAGGGGACAGGATGTCCCAGGCGAAGGGCAGGGGGCCACCCTTGGTCACCTTCAGCTTGGCGGT
CTGGGTGCCCTCGTAGGGGCGGCCCTCGCCCTCGCCCTCGATCTCGAACTCGTGGCCGTTCACGGAGCCC
TCCATGTGCACCTTGAAGCGCATGAACTCCTTGATGATGGCCATGTTATCCTCCTCGCCCTTGCTCACTG
CTGCTGCGAGCAGAAGCAGCATCACCAGCAGGCAGAATCCTACCACAGAGGCAATCACCACCACAGCATA
GACCGAGAGATGCTCCCGATTGGTTTGGTCAGCAACATCCGTGGAGGGGATCTCATTACTTTTGTTTGTA
GTATCCCCGATGTCAGTTGGCGTGGTCCAGTCTTCATAGAGGACTTCAGGGTAATTTGGGTTTGTCTCAT
AGTCAACTCCAGGCCGGCCCATGAAGTGAGCAGAAATCTGTCTCTCGTCCTTCCCATATTCATTCTTGGC
CATTAGGGTGTAGTCTCCATTATTCATATGAGTGGGGTTATCCAGCTGGAGGCAGCCGTGGTACTCCGTG
TGATTGGTGACGTGTATTTTGGTACAGATGTACTTGGATTCATTCAGTATGGCTCCGTTGTAGAACCACT
GAAGTGCTGGCTTGGGGTTGCCTCTCACAGTGAATGGGATGCACCAGTGGTGGTCTGAGGTTGGAGATTC
GAGAAATGTGATGGTTGGTGCAAAATGCACAGTGAGGTTCACAGAGTCTTGATCTTCTCCGACGAGGTTT
TCTGCCACACAAGAGATTTGTTTCCCACTGTCATCCGATGAAATGTTTGTTATCCTTAAGGAGCCCTGTG
TGTGGCTTGTTTCATTCATGTGTTTGGAAACCAAATTCCCAACGTCCCAGTACAAGGTGGGGAGCGGGTC
ACCCCCGACGCTGCAGGAAATGGTCACAGACTTCCCTTCCTCCACCGTGAGGTTAGGAGCGGCCAGACGT
GCAGACGGCAGACCACAATTGGGAATCTGCAGGTTCGCCAGAGGGGTATTCTTGCTGCTCTCATTGAGGC
AATACAAATCCTGAGTGTCGGGGCTGGATTTCGTCTCCTGGAGAGTCTTGAGCCACATGATGTCACAGGA
ACACGTGAACGGATTACCCGTCAGGATCAGGTCAGACAAGTCAAGGTGGCGGAAATGTCTCCTGGACAAA
CTCGTCAGCTTGTTTCGAGTGAAATTGATGTGCCGCAGGTTGCCGTTCTTCAGAAACGCCTTGTAAGCCA
CAAACTTTAAGCCGGAATCCACAATTGTAAGGTTTTTCAGCCCCACGTAAGCTTCGACATCATCTTCATT
GATGATTTCTAACCTTTTCTGGTTTGCAATGAGAATTTCGGTGATGTTCTCTGGGTCAATGCTGTTAGGT
TCCAACCTCGGAAATGCCACGATGCCAGGAGAAGGCTCGGTACACCAAATCCTAGTGGTGCTGCATTTGC
AGGACATGGGGCAGGCAAGAGAAGCCCTCCAGAAGCCCAAGACCAGCAAGCATAAGCCCCAGAGCCGCGC
CATGGCGGGTCCATGCCACCTCGGCCAGGGCGACATGGTGGCTAGCATAACTTCGTATAAAGTATCCTAT
ACGAAGTTATTTGCCTTAACCCAGAAATTATCACTGTTATTCTTTAGAATGGTGCAAAGAATAACTTCGT
ATAATGTATGCTATACGAAGTTATGAATTCGATATCAAGCTTATCGATAATCAACCTCTGGATTACAAAA
TTTGTGAAAGATTGACTGGTATTCTTAACTATGTTGCTCCTTTTACGCTATGTGGATACGCTGCTTTAAT
GCCTTTGTATCATGCTATTGCTTCCCGTATGGCTTTCATTTTCTCCTCCTTGTATAAATCCTGGTTGCTG
TCTCTTTATGAGGAGTTGTGGCCCGTTGTCAGGCAACGTGGCGTGGTGTGCACTGTGTTTGCTGACGCAA
CCCCCACTGGTTGGGGCATTGCCACCACCTGTCAGCTCCTTTCCGGGACTTTCGCTTTCCCCCTCCCTAT
TGCCACGGCGGAACTCATCGCCGCCTGCCTTGCCCGCTGCTGGACAGGGGCTCGGCTGTTGGGCACTGAC
AATTCCGTGGTGTTGTCGGGGAAATCATCGTCCTTTCCTTGGCTGCTCGCCTATGTTGCCACCTGGATTC
TGCGCGGGACGTCCTTCTGCTACGTCCCTTCGGCCCTCAATCCAGCGGACCTTCCTTCCCGCGGCCTGCT
GCCGGCTCTGCGGCCTCTTCCGCGTCTTCGCCTTCGCCCTCAGACGAGTCGGATCTCCCTTTGGGCCGCC
TCCCCGCATCGATACCGAGCGCTGCTCGAGAGATCTACGGGTGGCATCCCTGTGACCCCTCCCCAGTGCC
TCTCCTGGCCCTGGAAGTTGCCACTCCAGTGCCCACCAGCCTTGTCCTAATAAAATTAAGTTGCATCATT
TTGTCTGACTAGGTGTCCTTCTATAATATTATGGGGTGGAGGGGGGTGGTATGGAGCAAGGGGCAAGTTG
GGAAGACAACCTGTAGGGCCTGCGGGGTCTATTGGGAACCAAGCTGGAGTGCAGTGGCACAATCTTGGCT
CACTGCAATCTCCGCCTCCTGGGTTCAAGCGATTCTCCTGCCTCAGCCTCCCGAGTTGTTGGGATTCCAG
GCATGCATGACCAGGCTCAGCTAATTTTTGTTTTTTTGGTAGAGACGGGGTTTCACCATATTGGCCAGGC
TGGTCTCCAACTCCTAATCTCAGGTGATCTACCCACCTTGGCCTCCCAAATTGCTGGGATTACAGGCGTG
AACCACTGCTCCCTTCCCTGTCCTTCTGATTTTGTAGGTAACCACGTGCGGACCGAGCGGCCGCAGGAAC
CCCTAGTGATGGAGTTGGCCACTCCCTCTCTGCGCGCTCGCTCGCTCACTGAGGCCGGGCGACCAAAGGT
CGCCCGACGCCCGGGCTTTGCCCGGGCGGCCTCAGTGAGCGAGCGAGCGCGCAGCTGCCTGCAGGGGCGC
CTGATGCGGTATTTTCTCCTTACGCATCTGTGCGGTATTTCACACCGCATA
[95 nt withheld, positions 5162-5256]
T
[46 nt withheld, positions 5258-5303]
C
[141 nt withheld, positions 5305-5445]
CCTTTGACGTTGGAGTCCACGTTCTTT
[37 nt withheld, positions 5473-5509]
ACTCTATCTCGGGCTATTCTTTTGATTTATAAGGGATTTTGCCGATTTCGGTCTATTGGTTAAAAAATGA
GCTGATTTAACAAAAATTTAACGCGAATTTTAACAAAATATTAACGTTTACAATTTTATGGTGCACTCTC
AGTACAATCTGCTCTGATGCCGCATAGTTAAGCCAGCCCCGACACCCGCCAACACCCGCTGACGCGCCCT
GACGGGCTTGTCTGCTCCCGGCATCCGCTTACAGACAAGCTGTGACCGTCTCCGGGAGCTGCATGTGTCA
GAGGTTTTCACCGTCATCACCGAAACGCGCGAGACGAAAGGGCCTCGTGATACGCCTATTTTTATAGGTT
AATGTCATGATAATAATGGTTTCTTAGACGTCAGGTGGCACTTTTCGGGGAAATGTGCGCGGAACCCCTA
TTTGTTTATTTTTCTAAATACATTCAAATATGTATCCGCTCATGAGACAATAACCCTGATAAATGCTTCA
ATAATATTGAAAAAGGAAGAGTATGAGTATTCAACATTTCCGTGTCGCCCTTATTCCCTTTTTTGCGGCA
TTTTGCCTTCCTGTTTTTGCTCACCCAGAAACGCTGGTGAAAGTAAAAGATGCTGAAGATCAGTTGGGTG
CACGAGTGGGTTACATCGAACTGGATCTCAACAGCGGTAAGATCCTTGAGAGTTTTCGCCCCGAAGAACG
TTTTCCAATGATGAGCACTTTTAAAGTTCTGCTATGTGGCGCGGTATTATCCCGTATTGACGCCGGGCAA
GAGCAACTCGGTCGCCGCATACACTATTCTCAGAATGACTTGGTTGAGTACTCACCAGTCACAGAAAAGC
ATCTTACGGATGGCATGACAGTAAGAGAATTATGCAGTGCTGCCATAACCATGAGTGATAACACTGCGGC
CAACTTACTTCTGACAACGATCGGAGGACCGAAGGAGCTAACCGCTTTTTTGCACAACATGGGGGATCAT
GTAACTCGCCTTGATCGTTGGGAACCGGAGCTGAATGAAGCCATACCAAACGACGAGCGTGACACCACGA
TGCCTGTAGCAATGGCAACAACGTTGCGCAAACTATTAACTGGCGAACTACTTACTCTAGCTTCCCGGCA
ACAATTAATAGACTGGATGGAGGCGGATAAAGTTGCAGGACCACTTCTGCGCTCGGCCCTTCCGGCTGGC
TGGTTTATTGCTGATAAATCTGGAGCCGGTGAGCGTGGGTCTCGCGGTATCATTGCAGCACTGGGGCCAG
ATGGTAAGCCCTCCCGTATCGTAGTTATCTACACGACGGGGAGTCAGGCAACTATGGATGAACGAAATAG
ACAGATCGCTGAGATAGGTGCCTCACTGATTAAGCATTGGTAACTGTCAGACCAAGTTTACTCATATATA
CTTTAGATTGATTTAAAACTTCATTTTTAATTTAAAAGGATCTAGGTGAAGATCCTTTTTGATAATCTCA
TGACCAAAATCCCTTAACGTGAGTTTTCGTTCCACTGAGCGTCAGACCCCGTAGAAAAGATCAAAGGATC
TTCTTGAGATCCTTTTTTTCTGCGCGTAATCTGCTGCTTGCAAACAAAAAAACCACCGCTACCAGCGGTG
GTTTGTTTGCCGGATCAAGAGCTACCAACTCTTTTTCCGAAGGTAACTGGCTTCAGCAGAGCGCAGATAC
CAAATACTGTTCTTCTAGTGTAGCCGTAGTTAGGCCACCACTTCAAGAACTCTGTAGCACCGCCTACATA
CCTCGCTCTGCTAATCCTGTTACCAGTGGCTGCTGCCAGTGGCGATAAGTCGTGTCTTACCGGGTTGGAC
TCAAGACGATAGTTACCGGATAAGGCGCAGCGGTCGGGCTGAACGGGGGGTTCGTGCACACAGCCCAGCT
TGGAGCGAACGACCTACACCGAACTGAGATACCTACAGCGTGAGCTATGAGAAAGCGCCACGCTTCCCGA
AGGGAGAAAGGCGGACAGGTATCCGGTAAGCGGCAGGGTCGGAACAGGAGAGCGCACGAGGGAGCTTCCA
GGGGGAAACGCCTGGTATCTTTATAGTCCTGTCGGGTTTCGCCACCTCTGACTTGAGCGTCGATTTTTGT
GATGCTCGTCAGGGGGGCGGAGCCTATGGAAAAACGCCAGCAACGCGGCCTTTTTACG
